>Addgene plasmid #100684 | YCe1903 HC_Kan_SV40-NLS_p6 | addgene full sequence | sequence record 192895 | Addgene NGS Result
ATTGCAGTCCAGTTACGCTGGAGTCTGAGGCTCGTCCTGAATGATATCAAGCTTGAATTCGTTACGTCTC
GCCAGCCGCCACCATGCCTAAGAAGAAACGGAAAGTGGGCAGCCGAGACGGACGAATTCTCTAGATATCG
CTCAATACTGACCATTTAAATCATACCTGACCTCCATAGCAGAAAGTCAAAAGCCTCCGACCGGAGGCTT
TTGACTTGATCGGCACGTAAGAGGTTCCAACTTTCACCATAATGAAATAAGATCACTACCGGGCGTATTT
TTTGAGTTATCGAGATTTTCAGGAGCTAAGGAAGCTAAAATGAGCCATATTCAACGGGAAACGTCTTGCT
CGAGGCCGCGATTAAATTCCAACATGGATGCTGATTTATATGGGTATAAATGGGCTCGCGATAATGTCGG
GCAATCAGGTGCGACAATCTATCGATTGTATGGGAAGCCCGATGCGCCAGAGTTGTTTCTGAAACATGGC
AAAGGTAGCGTTGCCAATGATGTTACAGATGAGATGGTCAGGCTAAACTGGCTGACGGAATTTATGCCTC
TTCCGACCATCAAGCATTTTATCCGTACTCCTGATGATGCATGGTTACTCACCACTGCGATCCCAGGGAA
AACAGCATTCCAGGTATTAGAAGAATATCCTGATTCAGGTGAAAATATTGTTGATGCGCTGGCAGTGTTC
CTGCGCCGGTTGCATTCGATTCCTGTTTGTAATTGTCCTTTTAACGGCGATCGCGTATTTCGTCTCGCTC
AGGCGCAATCACGAATGAATAACGGTTTGGTTGGTGCGAGTGATTTTGATGACGAGCGTAATGGCTGGCC
TGTTGAACAAGTCTGGAAAGAAATGCATAAGCTTTTGCCATTCTCACCGGATTCAGTCGTCACTCATGGT
GATTTCTCACTTGATAACCTTATTTTTGACGAGGGGAAATTAATAGGTTGTATTGATGTTGGACGAGTCG
GAATCGCAGACCGATACCAGGATCTTGCCATCCTATGGAACTGCCTCGGTGAGTTTTCTCCTTCATTACA
GAAACGGCTTTTTCAAAAATATGGTATTGATAATCCTGATATGAATAAATTGCAGTTTCACTTGATGCTC
GATGAGTTTTTCTGAGGGCCCAAATGTAATCACCTGGCTCACCTTCGGGTGGGCCTTTCTGCGTTGCTGG
CGTTTTTCCATAGGCTCCGCCCCCCTGACGAGCATCACAAAAATCGATGCTCAAGTCAGAGGTGGCGAAA
CCCGACAGGACTATAAAGATACCAGGCGTTTCCCCCTGGAAGCTCCCTCGTGCGCTCTCCTGTTCCGACC
CTGCCGCTTACCGGATACCTGTCCGCCTTTCTCCCTTCGGGAAGCGTGGCGCTTTCTCATAGCTCACGCT
GTAGGTATCTCAGTTCGGTGTAGGTCGTTCGCTCCAAGCTGGGCTGTGTGCACGAACCCCCCGTTCAGCC
CGACCGCTGCGCCTTATCCGGTAACTATCGTCTTGAGTCCAACCCGGTAAGACACGACTTATCGCCACTG
GCAGCAGCCACTGGTAACAGGATTAGCAGAGCGAGGTATGTAGGCGGTGCTACAGAGTTCTTGAAGTGGT
GGCCTAACTACGGCTACACTAGAAGAACAGTATTTGGTATCTGCGCTCTGCTGAAGCCAGTTACCTCGGA
AAAAGAGTTGGTAGCTCTTGATCCGGCAAACAAACCACCGCTGGTAGCGGTGGTTTTTTTGTTTGCAAGC
AGCAGATTACGCGCAGAAAAAAAGGATCTCAAGAAGATCCTTTGATTTTCTACCGAAGAAAGGCCCACCC
GTGAAGGTGAGCCAGTGAGTTG
Features (pLannotate 1.2.2; 6 found; start..end, strand, type, name):
    185..216     +  terminator     tonB terminator: bidirectional E. coli tonB-P14 transcription terminator
    217..319     +  promoter       cat promoter: promoter of the E. coli cat gene encoding chloramphenicol acetyltransferase
    320..1133    +  CDS            KanR (fragment): aminoglycoside phosphotransferase; aph(3')-Ia; confers resistance to kanamycin in bacteria or G418 (Geneticin®) in eukaryotes
   1156..1183    +  terminator     T7Te terminator: phage T7 early transcription terminator
   1195..1782    -  rep_origin     ori: high-copy-number ColE1/pMB1/pBR322/pUC origin of replication
   1804..1833    -  terminator     T3Te terminator: phage T3 early transcription terminator
