[The description below was written by a language model from this plasmid's Addgene catalogue record and pLannotate feature annotations shown in this document.]
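Description:
YCe1903 HC_Kan_SV40-NLS_p6 is a small (about 1.8 kb) synthetic-biology part plasmid from the EMMA (Extensible Mammalian Modular Assembly) toolkit, built on the pSMART HC_Kan backbone. It is a storage and donor vector for a single standardised DNA part rather than an expression construct in its own right. It is propagated in E. coli at high copy number through a ColE1/pUC-type origin and selected with kanamycin. The resistance gene, an aph(3')-Ia aminoglycoside phosphotransferase, is annotated as being driven by the cat promoter. As is typical of pSMART vectors, the backbone is transcriptionally insulated. The tonB, T7 early and T3 early terminators flank the marker and origin, which limits read-through into or out of the cloned part.

The payload is the nuclear localization signal of SV40 large T antigen, a short basic peptide that directs a fused protein to the nucleus. In the EMMA scheme this part is formatted for position 6 of the assembly, within the functional category of signal peptides for subcellular targeting, and the depositor describes it as an N-terminal tag. In use, the part would be combined with parts occupying the other positions, such as promoters, coding sequences and polyadenylation signals, to assemble a complete mammalian expression vector whose encoded protein is targeted to the nucleus.

The automated feature table annotates only backbone elements. The NLS insert itself was not called, probably because it is so short, and it presumably lies in the unannotated region outside the marker and origin. The record lists the flanking cloning sites as unknown and does not describe the enzymes or overhangs used to release the part.
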