Addgene plasmid #100684: YCe1903 HC_Kan_SV40-NLS_p6
Purpose: part designed to occupy position 6 of EMMA. Functional category: Signal peptide for subcellular targeting
Depositing lab: Yizhi Cai. Depositing organization: University of Edinburgh. Publication: EMMA: An Extensible Mammalian Modular Assembly Toolkit for the Rapid Design and Production of Diverse Expression Vectors. Martella A, Matjusaitis M, Auxillos J, Pollard SM, Cai Y. ACS Synth Biol. 2017 Apr 24. doi: 10.1021/acssynbio.7b00016. PubMed 28418644.
Backbone
  Vector backbone: pSMART HC_Kan
  Vector type: Synthetic Biology
Growth in bacteria
  Bacterial resistance: Kanamycin, 50 μg/mL
  Growth temperature: 37°C
  Growth strain: DH5alpha
  Copy number: High Copy
Gene/Insert
  Gene/Insert name: SV40-NLS
  Cloning method: Restriction Enzyme; 5′ cloning site Unknown (unknown if destroyed); 3′ cloning site Unknown (unknown if destroyed)
Terms and licenses: Academic/Nonprofit Terms; Industry Terms: Not Available to Industry
Depositor comments: N-terminal nuclear localization signal of SV40 large T antigen. Peptide tag for targeting the protein to the nucleus.
How to cite: YCe1903 HC_Kan_SV40-NLS_p6 was a gift from Yizhi Cai (Addgene plasmid # 100684 ; http://n2t.net/addgene:100684 ; RRID:Addgene_100684)
